Addgene plasmid #191175: EK0261 CMV-TO-mCherry-SG(s70587)SG-fs(EGFP) (FLP-IN)
Purpose: Mammalian expression of EK0209 with frameshift mutation (EGFP is frameshifted).
Depositing lab: Xiaojing Gao. Depositing organization: Stanford University. Publication: Modular, programmable RNA sensing using ADAR editing in living cells. Kaseniit KE, Katz N, Kolber NS, Call CC, Wengier DL, Cody WB, Sattely ES, Gao XJ. Nat Biotechnol. 2022 Oct 5. pii: 10.1038/s41587-022-01493-x. doi: 10.1038/s41587-022-01493-x. PubMed 36198772.
Backbone
  Vector backbone: FLP-IN
  Vector type: Mammalian Expression
Growth in bacteria
  Bacterial resistance: Ampicillin, 100 μg/mL
  Growth temperature: 37°C
  Growth strain: DH5alpha
  Copy number: High Copy
Gene/Insert
  Gene/Insert name: CMV-TO:mCherry:s70587:EGFP (frameshifted)
  Species: Synthetic
  Mutation: EGFP is frameshifted
  Promoter: CMV-TO
  Cloning method: Unknown
Terms and licenses: Academic/Nonprofit Terms; Industry Terms: Not Available to Industry
Depositor comments: Please see https://rnasensing.bio/ for more details. Please visit https://www.biorxiv.org/content/10.1101/2022.01.28.478207v1 for bioRxiv preprint.
How to cite: EK0261 CMV-TO-mCherry-SG(s70587)SG-fs(EGFP) (FLP-IN) was a gift from Xiaojing Gao (Addgene plasmid # 191175 ; http://n2t.net/addgene:191175 ; RRID:Addgene_191175)
