[The description below was written by a language model from this plasmid's Addgene catalogue record and pLannotate feature annotations shown in this document.]
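Description:
EK0261 CMV-TO-mCherry-SG(s70587)SG-fs(EGFP) (FLP-IN) is a 6.9 kb mammalian expression plasmid built on a Flp-In-type backbone for site-specific genomic integration. In bacteria it is maintained at high copy from a ColE1/pUC-type origin and selected with ampicillin through the AmpR (β-lactamase) cassette. For mammalian cells, the backbone carries an FRT site placed directly upstream of a hygromycin resistance coding sequence followed by an SV40 poly(A) signal. No intact promoter is annotated in front of HygR. This matches the usual Flp-In design, in which FLP-mediated recombination into a genomic FRT landing pad supplies the elements needed for hygromycin resistance, so that selection enriches for correctly integrated clones.

The payload is a synthetic reporter transcribed from CMV-TO, the CMV enhancer/promoter followed by two tet operator sequences. This allows repression by Tet repressor and induction with tetracycline or doxycycline in suitable host cells. The transcript encodes mCherry, then a 2A peptide fragment, then an unannotated region that by the construct name corresponds to the sensor sequence s70587 flanked by SG linkers, then EGFP, and it ends at a bGH poly(A) signal. The associated work concerns ADAR-editing-based RNA sensors, in which mCherry reports expression of the construct and a downstream output depends on what happens in the sensor region. The record does not describe the s70587 sequence or its target. In this variant of EK0209, EGFP is deliberately frameshifted. That presumably makes it a control for readthrough or background green signal, although the record states only the mutation itself.
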