Features (pLannotate 1.2.2; 24 found; start..end, strand, type, name):
      4..383     +  enhancer       CMV enhancer: human cytomegalovirus immediate early enhancer
    384..587     +  promoter       CMV promoter: human cytomegalovirus (CMV) immediate early promoter
    589..608     +  promoter       PLtetO-1 promoter (fragment): modified phage lambda PL promoter with tet operator sites (Lutz and Bujard, 1997)
    610..629     +  promoter       PLtetO-1 promoter (fragment): modified phage lambda PL promoter with tet operator sites (Lutz and Bujard, 1997)
    637..670     +  promoter       TRE3GV promoter (fragment): 3rd-generation Tet-responsive promoter that can be activated by binding of Tet-On® 3G, optimized for retroviral and lentiviral vectors
    760..1467    +  CDS            mCherry: mCherry is a basic (constitutively fluorescent) red fluorescent protein published in 2004, derived from Discosoma sp.. It is reported to be a very rapidly-maturing monomer with low acid sensitivity.
   1504..1562    +  CDS            F2A (fragment): 2A peptide from foot-and-mouth disease virus polyprotein Eukaryotic ribosomes fail to insert a peptide bond between the Gly and Pro residues, yielding separate polypeptides.
   1772..2485    +  CDS            EGFP: EGFP is a basic (constitutively fluorescent) green fluorescent protein published in 1996, derived from Aequorea victoria. It is reported to be a rapidly-maturing weak dimer with moderate acid sensitivity.
   2598..2822    +  polyA_signal   bGH poly(A) signal: bovine growth hormone polyadenylation signal
   2838..2861    +  polyA_signal   bGH poly(A) signal (fragment): bovine growth hormone polyadenylation signal
   2865..2886    +  promoter       SV40 promoter (fragment): SV40 enhancer and early promoter
   2907..3140    +  rep_origin     f1 ori (fragment) (sequence partly withheld): f1 bacteriophage origin of replication; arrow indicates direction of (+) strand synthesis
   3145..3192    +  protein_bind   FRT: FLP-mediated recombination occurs in the 8-bp core sequence TCTAGAAA (Turan and Bode, 2011). FLP recombinase from the Saccharomyces cerevisiae 2μ plasmid
   3200..4222    +  CDS            HygR: aminoglycoside phosphotransferase from E. coli; aph(4)-Ia; confers resistance to hygromycin
   4232..4357    +  CDS            ble (fragment): BLE_KLEPN - Experimental evidence at protein level: Swiss-Prot protein existence level 1. Binding protein with a strong affinity to the bleomycin family of antibiotics. Binds to CL990; an antimitotic-antibiotic compound. From Klebsiella pneumoniae.
   4352..4473    +  polyA_signal   SV40 poly(A) signal: SV40 polyadenylation signal
   4546..4562    -  protein_bind   lac operator: The lac repressor binds to the lac operator to inhibit transcription in E. coli. This inhibition can be relieved by adding lactose or isopropyl-β-D-thiogalactopyranoside (IPTG). lac repressor encoded by lacI
   4570..4600    -  promoter       lac promoter: promoter for the E. coli lac operon
   4615..4636    -  protein_bind   CAP binding site: CAP binding activates transcription in the presence of cAMP. E. coli catabolite activator protein
   4649..4741    -  CDS            lacI (fragment): lac repressor; lacI; The lac repressor binds to the lac operator to inhibit transcription in E. coli. This inhibition can be relieved by adding lactose or isopropyl-β-D-thiogalactopyranoside (IPTG).
   4924..5512    -  rep_origin     ori: high-copy-number ColE1/pMB1/pBR322/pUC origin of replication
   5683..6543    -  CDS            AmpR: β-lactamase; bla; confers resistance to ampicillin, carbenicillin, and related antibiotics
   6544..6648    -  promoter       AmpR promoter: bla
   6707..6759    -  misc_feature   bom (fragment): basis of mobility region from pBR322
>Addgene plasmid #191175 | EK0261 CMV-TO-mCherry-SG(s70587)SG-fs(EGFP) (FLP-IN) | addgene full sequence | sequence record 375495 | Addgene NGS Result
GTTGACATTGATTATTGACTAGTTATTAATAGTAATCAATTACGGGGTCATTAGTTCATAGCCCATATAT
GGAGTTCCGCGTTACATAACTTACGGTAAATGGCCCGCCTGGCTGACCGCCCAACGACCCCCGCCCATTG
ACGTCAATAATGACGTATGTTCCCATAGTAACGCCAATAGGGACTTTCCATTGACGTCAATGGGTGGAGT
ATTTACGGTAAACTGCCCACTTGGCAGTACATCAAGTGTATCATATGCCAAGTACGCCCCCTATTGACGT
CAATGACGGTAAATGGCCCGCCTGGCATTATGCCCAGTACATGACCTTATGGGACTTTCCTACTTGGCAG
TACATCTACGTATTAGTCATCGCTATTACCATGGTGATGCGGTTTTGGCAGTACATCAATGGGCGTGGAT
AGCGGTTTGACTCACGGGGATTTCCAAGTCTCCACCCCATTGACGTCAATGGGAGTTTGTTTTGGCACCA
AAATCAACGGGACTTTCCAAAATGTCGTAACAACTCCGCCCCATTGACGCAAATGGGCGGTAGGCGTGTA
CGGTGGGAGGTCTATATAAGCAGAGCTCTCCCTATCAGTGATAGAGATCTCCCTATCAGTGATAGAGATC
GTCGACGAGCTCGTTTAGTGAACCGTCAGATCGCCTGGAGACGCCATCCACGCTGTTTTGACCTCCATAG
AAGACACCGGGACCGATCCAGCCTCCGGACTCTAGCGTTTAAACTTAAGCTTCGCCACCATGGTGAGCAA
GGGCGAGGAGGATAACATGGCCATCATCAAGGAGTTCATGCGCTTCAAGGTGCACATGGAGGGCTCCGTG
AACGGCCACGAGTTCGAGATCGAGGGCGAGGGCGAGGGCCGCCCCTACGAGGGCACCCAGACCGCCAAGC
TGAAGGTGACCAAGGGTGGCCCCCTGCCCTTCGCCTGGGACATCCTGTCCCCTCAGTTCATGTACGGCTC
CAAGGCCTACGTGAAGCACCCCGCCGACATTCCCGACTACTTGAAGCTGTCCTTCCCCGAGGGCTTCAAG
TGGGAGCGCGTGATGAACTTCGAGGACGGCGGCGTGGTGACCGTGACCCAGGACTCCTCCCTGCAGGACG
GCGAGTTCATCTACAAGGTGAAGCTGCGCGGCACCAACTTCCCCTCCGACGGCCCCGTAATGCAGAAGAA
GACCATGGGCTGGGAGGCCTCCTCCGAGCGGATGTACCCCGAGGACGGCGCCCTGAAGGGCGAGATCAAG
CAGAGGCTGAAGCTGAAGGACGGCGGCCACTACGACGCTGAGGTCAAGACCACCTACAAGGCCAAGAAGC
CCGTGCAGCTGCCCGGCGCCTACAACGTCAACATCAAGTTGGACATCACCTCCCACAACGAGGACTACAC
CATCGTGGAACAGTACGAACGCGCCGAGGGCCGCCACTCCACCGGCGGCATGGACGAGCTGTACAAGAGC
GAAGCCAGACACAAACAGAAAATTGTGGCTCCGGTGAAACAGACTTTGAATTTTGACCTTCTGAAGCTGG
CGGGAGACGTCGAGTCCAACCCCGGTCCCGGATCCTACCAAGTCGACACGGATGAGTGTTTCCTTCTATC
CGCGTCATTGTTAGGCCTTACGTACCGATAGACCACTGGTGCAAATAGAGAGCTATACCGGTGAGGCACG
GCATAAGCAAAAGATCGTAGCCCCAGTAAAGCAAACACTCAACTTCGATCTACTCAAACTCGCAGGTGAT
GTGGAATCTAATCCAGGACCTGTCTCAAAGGGCGAGGAACTTTTTACGGGCGTTGTTCCGATCCTCGTCG
AATTGGACGGGGACGTTAATGGGCATAAATTCTCAGTTAGTGGTGAGGGTGAGGGGGACGCGACATATGG
GAAACTTACGCTGAAGTTCATATGTACCACCGGAAAATTGCCAGTGCCGTGGCCTACTCTCGTCACCACC
CTGACATATGGTGTTCAGTGTTTTAGCCGGTATCCAGACCATATGAAACAGCACGATTTTTTTAAATCCG
CTATGCCTGAAGGTTACGTACAGGAGCGAACGATATTTTTTAAAGACGACGGAAACTACAAAACTAGAGC
CGAGGTAAAATTCGAGGGTGACACTCTCGTGAACCGGATCGAACTGAAGGGCATAGATTTTAAGGAGGAT
GGCAATATACTGGGCCACAAGCTCGAATACAACTATAATTCTCATAATGTCTATATCATGGCGGACAAAC
AGAAAAACGGCATCAAGGTAAACTTTAAAATCCGACACAATATTGAGGACGGCTCTGTCCAGCTTGCGGA
CCATTACCAACAGAACACGCCGATAGGGGATGGTCCAGTACTTCTCCCTGATAATCACTATTTGTCTACT
CAGTCAGCTCTTAGCAAGGACCCAAACGAAAAACGGGATCACATGGTCCTTCTTGAGTTCGTCACTGCGG
CTGGGATAACACTCGGGATGGACGAACTGTATAAGTAGGCCGCTCGAGGAGGGCCCGAACAAAAACTCAT
CTCAGAAGAGGATCTGAATAGCGCCGTCGACCATCATCATAATCATCATTGAGTTTAAACCCGCTGATCA
GCCTCGACTGTGCCTTCTAGTTGCCAGCCATCTGTTGTTTGCCCCTCCCCCGTGCCTTCCTTGACCCTGG
AAGGTGCCACTCCCACTGTCCTTTCCTAATAAAATGAGGAAATTGCATCGCATTGTCTGAGTAGGTGTCA
TTCTATTCTGGGGGGTGGGGTGGGGCAGGACAGCAAGGGGGAGGATTGGGAAGACAATAGCAGGCATGCT
GGGGATGCGGTGGGCTCTATGGAGATCTATCGATGTTCTGGGGATGCGGTGGGCTCTATGGCTTCTGAGG
CGGAAAGAACCAGCTGGGGCTCTAGGGGGTATCCCC
[124 nt withheld, positions 2907-3030]
C
[91 nt withheld, positions 3032-3122]
AGGGTGATGGTTCACGTACCTAGAAGTTCCTATTCCGAAGTTCCTATTCTCTAGAAAGTATAGGAACTTC
CTTGGCCAAAAAGCCTGAACTCACCGCGACGTCTGTCGAGAAGTTTCTGATCGAAAAGTTCGACAGCGTC
TCCGACCTGATGCAGCTCTCGGAGGGCGAAGAATCTCGTGCTTTCAGCTTCGATGTAGGAGGGCGTGGAT
ATGTCCTGCGGGTAAATAGCTGCGCCGATGGTTTCTACAAAGATCGTTATGTTTATCGGCACTTTGCATC
GGCCGCGCTCCCGATTCCGGAAGTGCTTGACATTGGGGAATTCAGCGAGAGCCTGACCTATTGCATCTCC
CGCCGTGCACAGGGTGTCACGTTGCAAGACCTGCCTGAAACCGAACTGCCCGCTGTTCTGCAGCCGGTCG
CGGAGGCCATGGATGCGATCGCTGCGGCCGATCTTAGCCAGACGAGCGGGTTCGGCCCATTCGGACCGCA
AGGAATCGGTCAATACACTACATGGCGTGATTTCATATGCGCGATTGCTGATCCCCATGTGTATCACTGG
CAAACTGTGATGGACGACACCGTCAGTGCGTCCGTCGCGCAGGCTCTCGATGAGCTGATGCTTTGGGCCG
AGGACTGCCCCGAAGTCCGGCACCTCGTGCACGCGGATTTCGGCTCCAACAATGTCCTGACGGACAATGG
CCGCATAACAGCGGTCATTGACTGGAGCGAGGCGATGTTCGGGGATTCCCAATACGAGGTCGCCAACATC
TTCTTCTGGAGGCCGTGGTTGGCTTGTATGGAGCAGCAGACGCGCTACTTCGAGCGGAGGCATCCGGAGC
TTGCAGGATCGCCGCGGCTCCGGGCGTATATGCTCCGCATTGGTCTTGACCAACTCTATCAGAGCTTGGT
TGACGGCAATTTCGATGATGCAGCTTGGGCGCAGGGTCGATGCGACGCAATCGTCCGATCCGGAGCCGGG
ACTGTCGGGCGTACACAAATCGCCCGCAGAAGCGCGGCCGTCTGGACCGATGGCTGTGTAGAAGTACTCG
CCGATAGTGGAAACCGACGCCCCAGCACTCGTCCGAGGGCAAAGGAATAGCACGTACTACGAGATTTCGA
TTCCACCGCCGCCTTCTATGAAAGGTTGGGCTTCGGAATCGTTTTCCGGGACGCCGGCTGGATGATCCTC
CAGCGCGGGGATCTCATGCTGGAGTTCTTCGCCCACCCCAACTTGTTTATTGCAGCTTATAATGGTTACA
AATAAAGCAATAGCATCACAAATTTCACAAATAAAGCATTTTTTTCACTGCATTCTAGTTGTGGTTTGTC
CAAACTCATCAATGTATCTTATCATGTCTGTATACCGTCGACCTCTAGCTAGAGCTTGGCGTAATCATGG
TCATAGCTGTTTCCTGTGTGAAATTGTTATCCGCTCACAATTCCACACAACATACGAGCCGGAAGCATAA
AGTGTAAAGCCTGGGGTGCCTAATGAGTGAGCTAACTCACATTAATTGCGTTGCGCTCACTGCCCGCTTT
CCAGTCGGGAAACCTGTCGTGCCAGCTGCATTAATGAATCGGCCAACGCGCGGGGAGAGGCGGTTTGCGT
ATTGGGCGCTCTTCCGCTTCCTCGCTCACTGACTCGCTGCGCTCGGTCGTTCGGCTGCGGCGAGCGGTAT
CAGCTCACTCAAAGGCGGTAATACGGTTATCCACAGAATCAGGGGATAACGCAGGAAAGAACATGTGAGC
AAAAGGCCAGCAAAAGGCCAGGAACCGTAAAAAGGCCGCGTTGCTGGCGTTTTTCCATAGGCTCCGCCCC
CCTGACGAGCATCACAAAAATCGACGCTCAAGTCAGAGGTGGCGAAACCCGACAGGACTATAAAGATACC
AGGCGTTTCCCCCTGGAAGCTCCCTCGTGCGCTCTCCTGTTCCGACCCTGCCGCTTACCGGATACCTGTC
CGCCTTTCTCCCTTCGGGAAGCGTGGCGCTTTCTCATAGCTCACGCTGTAGGTATCTCAGTTCGGTGTAG
GTCGTTCGCTCCAAGCTGGGCTGTGTGCACGAACCCCCCGTTCAGCCCGACCGCTGCGCCTTATCCGGTA
ACTATCGTCTTGAGTCCAACCCGGTAAGACACGACTTATCGCCACTGGCAGCAGCCACTGGTAACAGGAT
TAGCAGAGCGAGGTATGTAGGCGGTGCTACAGAGTTCTTGAAGTGGTGGCCTAACTACGGCTACACTAGA
AGAACAGTATTTGGTATCTGCGCTCTGCTGAAGCCAGTTACCTTCGGAAAAAGAGTTGGTAGCTCTTGAT
CCGGCAAACAAACCACCGCTGGTAGCGGTGGTTTTTTTGTTTGCAAGCAGCAGATTACGCGCAGAAAAAA
AGGATCTCAAGAAGATCCTTTGATCTTTTCTACGGGGTCTGACGCTCAGTGGAACGAAAACTCACGTTAA
GGGATTTTGGTCATGAGATTATCAAAAAGGATCTTCACCTAGATCCTTTTAAATTAAAAATGAAGTTTTA
AATCAATCTAAAGTATATATGAGTAAACTTGGTCTGACAGTTACCAATGCTTAATCAGTGAGGCACCTAT
CTCAGCGATCTGTCTATTTCGTTCATCCATAGTTGCCTGACTCCCCGTCGTGTAGATAACTACGATACGG
GAGGGCTTACCATCTGGCCCCAGTGCTGCAATGATACCGCGAGACCCACGCTCACCGGCTCCAGATTTAT
CAGCAATAAACCAGCCAGCCGGAAGGGCCGAGCGCAGAAGTGGTCCTGCAACTTTATCCGCCTCCATCCA
GTCTATTAATTGTTGCCGGGAAGCTAGAGTAAGTAGTTCGCCAGTTAATAGTTTGCGCAACGTTGTTGCC
ATTGCTACAGGCATCGTGGTGTCACGCTCGTCGTTTGGTATGGCTTCATTCAGCTCCGGTTCCCAACGAT
CAAGGCGAGTTACATGATCCCCCATGTTGTGCAAAAAAGCGGTTAGCTCCTTCGGTCCTCCGATCGTTGT
CAGAAGTAAGTTGGCCGCAGTGTTATCACTCATGGTTATGGCAGCACTGCATAATTCTCTTACTGTCATG
CCATCCGTAAGATGCTTTTCTGTGACTGGTGAGTACTCAACCAAGTCATTCTGAGAATAGTGTATGCGGC
GACCGAGTTGCTCTTGCCCGGCGTCAATACGGGATAATACCGCGCCACATAGCAGAACTTTAAAAGTGCT
CATCATTGGAAAACGTTCTTCGGGGCGAAAACTCTCAAGGATCTTACCGCTGTTGAGATCCAGTTCGATG
TAACCCACTCGTGCACCCAACTGATCTTCAGCATCTTTTACTTTCACCAGCGTTTCTGGGTGAGCAAAAA
CAGGAAGGCAAAATGCCGCAAAAAAGGGAATAAGGGCGACACGGAAATGTTGAATACTCATACTCTTCCT
TTTTCAATATTATTGAAGCATTTATCAGGGTTATTGTCTCATGAGCGGATACATATTTGAATGTATTTAG
AAAAATAAACAAATAGGGGTTCCGCGCACATTTCCCCGAAAAGTGCCACCTGACGTCGACGGATCGGGAG
ATCTCCCGATCCCCTATGGTGCACTCTCAGTACAATCTGCTCTGATGCCGCATAGTTAAGCCAGTATCTG
CTCCCTGCTTGTGTGTTGGAGGTCGCTGAGTAGTGCGCGAGCAAAATTTAAGCTACAACAAGGCAAGGCT
TGACCGACAATTGCATGAAGAATCTGCTTAGGGTTAGGCGTTTTGCGCTGCTTCGTACGGGCCAGATATA
CGC
